Addgene plasmid #114294: pCLX-MIFE-hM3Dq-PGK-mCherry
Purpose: Mifepristone-inducible expression of hM3Dq protein
Depositing lab: Patrick Salmon. Depositing organization: University of Geneva. Publication: Perturbed Wnt signaling leads to neuronal migration delay, altered interhemispheric connections and impaired social behavior. Bocchi R, Egervari K, Carol-Perdiguer L, Viale B, Quairiaux C, De Roo M, Boitard M, Oskouie S, Salmon P, Kiss JZ. Nat Commun. 2017 Oct 27;8(1):1158. doi: 10.1038/s41467-017-01046-w. PubMed 29079819.
Backbone
  Vector backbone: pCLX-MIFE-PGK-mCherry
  Vector type: Lentiviral
  Selectable markers: mCherry
Growth in bacteria
  Bacterial resistance: Ampicillin, 100 μg/mL
  Growth temperature: 37°C
  Growth strain: NEB Stable
  Copy number: High Copy
Gene/Insert
  Gene/Insert name: hM3Dq
  Species: H. sapiens (human)
  Cloning method: Gateway Cloning
Terms and licenses: Academic/Nonprofit Terms; Industry Terms: Not Available to Industry
How to cite: pCLX-MIFE-hM3Dq-PGK-mCherry was a gift from Patrick Salmon (Addgene plasmid # 114294 ; http://n2t.net/addgene:114294 ; RRID:Addgene_114294)
