[The description below was written by a language model from this plasmid's Addgene catalogue record and pLannotate feature annotations shown in this document.]
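Description:
pCLX-MIFE-hM3Dq-PGK-mCherry is an HIV-1-based lentiviral transfer vector that carries a complete mifepristone-inducible expression system together with its payload, the human M3 muscarinic receptor-derived DREADD hM3Dq. It is propagated in E. coli on a high-copy ColE1/pUC-type origin with ampicillin resistance. The viral genome is driven by a CMV enhancer fused to a truncated 5' LTR. This is followed by the Ψ packaging signal with a partial gag sequence, the cPPT/CTS and the RRE. The genome ends in a truncated 3' LTR that contains a loxP site, an arrangement that would place loxP at both ends of the integrated provirus after reverse transcription. A WPRE lies upstream of the 3' LTR, and the backbone also carries an SV40 origin.

Within the provirus, tandem Gal4 UAS sites joined to a minimal TATA-box promoter sit upstream of a Gateway attB1 site. The coding sequence between attB1 and attB2 is annotated as human CHRM3 preceded by a fragment of an HA epitope tag. Downstream, a second set of UAS sites with a partial HSV TK promoter drives a chimeric regulator. This regulator consists of the Gal4 DNA-binding domain, a progesterone receptor ligand-binding fragment and the RelA (p65) activation domain. Mifepristone binding activates this protein, which then acts on the UAS sites to induce hM3Dq and, through its own UAS-containing promoter, likely reinforces its own expression. A separate human PGK promoter expresses mCherry constitutively, which marks transduced cells regardless of induction. The construct provides drug-gated expression of a chemogenetic Gq-coupled receptor in transduced cells. The associated publication concerns neuronal migration and cortical connectivity.
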