Features (pLannotate 1.2.2; 45 found; start..end, strand, type, name):
      1..27      +  CDS            3xHA (fragment): three tandem HA epitope tags
     28..1797    +  CDS            CHRM3: ACM3_HUMAN - Experimental evidence at protein level: Swiss-Prot protein existence level 1. The muscarinic acetylcholine receptor mediates various cellular responses, including inhibition of adenylate cyclase, breakdown of phosphoinositides and modulation of potassium channels through the action of G proteins. Primary transducing effect is Pi turnover. From Homo sapiens (Human).
   1824..1848    -  protein_bind   attB2: mutant version of attB; recombination site for the Gateway® BP reaction BP Clonase™
   1868..1888    +  protein_bind   5X UAS (fragment): five tandem copies of the "ScaI site" 17-mer CGGAGTACTGTCCTCCG, an upstream activating sequence (UAS) that efficiently binds yeast Gal4 (Webster et al., 1988; Pfeiffer et al., 2010) GAL4
   1895..1915    +  protein_bind   5X UAS (fragment): five tandem copies of the "ScaI site" 17-mer CGGAGTACTGTCCTCCG, an upstream activating sequence (UAS) that efficiently binds yeast Gal4 (Webster et al., 1988; Pfeiffer et al., 2010) GAL4
   1922..1942    +  protein_bind   5X UAS (fragment): five tandem copies of the "ScaI site" 17-mer CGGAGTACTGTCCTCCG, an upstream activating sequence (UAS) that efficiently binds yeast Gal4 (Webster et al., 1988; Pfeiffer et al., 2010) GAL4
   1949..1969    +  protein_bind   5X UAS (fragment): five tandem copies of the "ScaI site" 17-mer CGGAGTACTGTCCTCCG, an upstream activating sequence (UAS) that efficiently binds yeast Gal4 (Webster et al., 1988; Pfeiffer et al., 2010) GAL4
   1980..2086    +  promoter       HSV TK promoter (fragment): herpes simplex virus thymidine kinase promoter
   2083..2208    +  CDS            UL126 (fragment): UL126_HCMVA - Protein predicted: Swiss-Prot protein existence level 4. From Human cytomegalovirus (strain AD169) (HHV-5) (Human herpesvirus 5).
   2365..2642    +  CDS            GAL4 DNA binding domain (fragment): DNA binding domain of the GAL4 transcriptional activator; Saccharomyces cerevisiae GAL4 (truncated)
   2664..3500    +  CDS            PGR (fragment): PRGR_SHEEP - Also known as NR3C3. Experimental evidence at transcript level: Swiss-Prot protein existence level 2. The steroid hormones and their receptors are involved in the regulation of eukaryotic gene expression and affect cellular proliferation and differentiation in target tissues. Transcriptional activator of several progesteron-dependent promoters in a variety of cell types. Involved in activation of SRC-dependent MAPK signaling on hormone stimulation. From Ovis aries (Sheep).
   3933..4304    +  CDS            RelA (p65) AD: transcriptional activation domain of human RelA, also known as p65 (O'Shea and Perkins, 2008)
   4308..4331    +  misc_feature   MCS (fragment): pBluescript multiple cloning site
   4335..4845    +  promoter       hPGK promoter: human phosphoglycerate kinase 1 promoter
   4863..5569    +  CDS            mCherry (fragment): monomeric derivative of DsRed fluorescent protein (Shaner et al., 2004) mammalian codon-optimized
   5572..5626    +  misc_feature   MCS (fragment): pBluescript multiple cloning site
   5634..6222    +  misc_feature   WPRE: woodchuck hepatitis virus posttranscriptional regulatory element
   6239..6343    +  CDS            nef (fragment): NEF_HV1LA - Experimental evidence at protein level: Swiss-Prot protein existence level 1. Extracellular Nef protein targets CD4(+) T-lymphocytes for apoptosis by interacting with CXCR4 surface receptors. From Human immunodeficiency virus type 1 group M subtype B (isolate Lai) (HIV-1).
   6364..6397    +  protein_bind   loxP: Cre-mediated recombination occurs in the 8-bp core sequence (GCATACAT). Cre recombinase
   6417..6597    +  LTR            5' LTR (truncated): truncated 5' long terminal repeat (LTR) from HIV-1
   6700..6755    +  polyA_signal   β-globin poly(A) signal: rabbit β-globin polyadenylation signal (Gil and Proudfoot, 1987)
   7138..7160    -  protein_bind   lac operator (fragment): The lac repressor binds to the lac operator to inhibit transcription in E. coli. This inhibition can be relieved by adding lactose or isopropyl-β-D-thiogalactopyranoside (IPTG). lac repressor encoded by lacI
   7164..7194    -  promoter       lac promoter: promoter for the E. coli lac operon
   7209..7230    -  protein_bind   CAP binding site: CAP binding activates transcription in the presence of cAMP. E. coli catabolite activator protein
   7243..7282    -  CDS            lacI (fragment): lac repressor; lacI; The lac repressor binds to the lac operator to inhibit transcription in E. coli. This inhibition can be relieved by adding lactose or isopropyl-β-D-thiogalactopyranoside (IPTG).
   7289..7311    +  promoter       SV40 promoter (fragment): SV40 enhancer and early promoter
   7335..7470    +  rep_origin     SV40 ori: SV40 origin of replication
   7490..7624    +  polyA_signal   SV40 poly(A) signal: SV40 polyadenylation signal
   7626..7680    -  CDS            lacI (fragment): lac repressor; lacI; The lac repressor binds to the lac operator to inhibit transcription in E. coli. This inhibition can be relieved by adding lactose or isopropyl-β-D-thiogalactopyranoside (IPTG).
   7863..8451    -  rep_origin     ori: high-copy-number ColE1/pMB1/pBR322/pUC origin of replication
   8622..9482    -  CDS            AmpR: β-lactamase; bla; confers resistance to ampicillin, carbenicillin, and related antibiotics
   9483..9587    -  promoter       AmpR promoter: bla
   9618..9997    +  enhancer       CMV enhancer: human cytomegalovirus immediate early enhancer
   9999..10256   +  LTR            5' LTR (truncated): truncated 5' long terminal repeat (LTR) from HIV-1
  10303..10428   +  misc_feature   HIV-1 Ψ: packaging signal of human immunodeficiency virus type 1
  10412..10771   +  CDS            HIV-1 gag (fragment): gag protein from human immunodeficiency virus 1; gag
  10920..11037   +  misc_feature   cPPT/CTS: central polypurine tract and central termination sequence of HIV-1
  11180..11263   +  CDS            vif (fragment): VIF_HV1BR - Experimental evidence at protein level: Swiss-Prot protein existence level 1. Counteracts the innate antiviral activity of host APOBEC3F and APOBEC3G. Forms a complex with host APOBEC3F and APOBEC3G thus preventing the entry of these lethally hypermutating enzymes into progeny virions. Recruits an active E3 ubiquitin ligase complex composed of elongin BC, CUL5, and RBX2 to induce polyubiquitination of APOBEC3G and APOBEC3F. In turn, they are directed to the 26S proteasome for degradation. Vif interaction with APOBEC3G also blocks its cytidine deaminase activity in a proteasome-inde
  11397..11630   +  misc_feature   RRE: The Rev response element (RRE) of HIV-1 allows for Rev-dependent mRNA export from the nucleus to the cytoplasm.
  12007..12033   +  CDS            Rev (fragment): human immunodeficiency virus 1 (HIV-1) Rev protein; rev; enhances nuclear export of unspliced and incompletely spliced viral mRNAs
  12048..12106   +  protein_bind   5X UAS (fragment): five tandem copies of the "ScaI site" 17-mer CGGAGTACTGTCCTCCG, an upstream activating sequence (UAS) that efficiently binds yeast Gal4 (Webster et al., 1988; Pfeiffer et al., 2010) GAL4
  12118..12176   +  protein_bind   5X UAS (fragment): five tandem copies of the "ScaI site" 17-mer CGGAGTACTGTCCTCCG, an upstream activating sequence (UAS) that efficiently binds yeast Gal4 (Webster et al., 1988; Pfeiffer et al., 2010) GAL4
  12184..12201   +  promoter       minP (fragment): minimal TATA-box promoter with low basal activity
  12215..12248   +  promoter       TRE3GV promoter (fragment): 3rd-generation Tet-responsive promoter that can be activated by binding of Tet-On® 3G, optimized for retroviral and lentiviral vectors
  12493..12517   +  protein_bind   attB1: mutant version of attB; recombination site for the Gateway® BP reaction BP Clonase™
>Addgene plasmid #114294 | pCLX-MIFE-hM3Dq-PGK-mCherry | addgene full sequence | sequence record 218678 | Addgene NGS Result
TACCCATACGATGTTCCAGATTACGCTATGACCTTGCACAATAACAGTACAACCTCGCCTTTGTTTCCAA
ACATCAGCTCCTCCTGGATACACAGCCCCTCCGATGCAGGGCTGCCCCCGGGAACCGTCACTCATTTCGG
CAGCTACAATGTTTCTCGAGCAGCTGGCAATTTCTCCTCTCCAGACGGTACCACCGATGACCCTCTGGGA
GGTCATACCGTCTGGCAAGTGGTCTTCATCGCTTTCTTAACGGGCATCCTGGCCTTGGTGACCATCATCG
GCAACATCCTGGTAATTGTGTCATTTAAGGTCAACAAGCAGCTGAAGACGGTCAACAACTACTTCCTCTT
AAGCCTGGCCTGTGCCGATCTGATTATCGGGGTCATTTCAATGAATCTGTTTACGACCTACATCATCATG
AATCGATGGGCCTTAGGGAACTTGGCCTGTGACCTCTGGCTTGCCATTGACTGCGTAGCCAGCAATGCCT
CTGTTATGAATCTTCTGGTCATCAGCTTTGACAGATACTTTTCCATCACGAGGCCGCTCACGTACCGAGC
CAAACGAACAACAAAGAGAGCCGGTGTGATGATCGGTCTGGCTTGGGTCATCTCCTTTGTCCTTTGGGCT
CCTGCCATCTTGTTCTGGCAATACTTTGTTGGAAAGAGAACTGTGCCTCCGGGAGAGTGCTTCATTCAGT
TCCTCAGTGAGCCCACCATTACTTTTGGCACAGCCATCGCTGGTTTTTATATGCCTGTCACCATTATGAC
TATTTTATACTGGAGGATCTATAAGGAAACTGAAAAGCGTACCAAAGAGCTTGCTGGCCTGCAAGCCTCT
GGGACAGAGGCAGAGACAGAAAACTTTGTCCACCCCACGGGCAGTTCTCGAAGCTGCAGCAGTTACGAAC
TTCAACAGCAAAGCATGAAACGCTCCAACAGGAGGAAGTATGGCCGCTGCCACTTCTGGTTCACAACCAA
GAGCTGGAAACCCAGCTCCGAGCAGATGGACCAAGACCACAGCAGCAGTGACAGTTGGAACAACAATGAT
GCTGCTGCCTCCCTGGAGAACTCCGCCTCCTCCGACGAGGAGGACATTGGCTCCGAGACGAGAGCCATCT
ACTCCATCGTGCTCAAGCTTCCGGGTCACAGCACCATCCTCAACTCCACCAAGTTACCCTCATCGGACAA
CCTGCAGGTGCCTGAGGAGGAGCTGGGGATGGTGGACTTGGAGAGGAAAGCCGACAAGCTGCAGGCCCAG
AAGAGCGTGGACGATGGAGGCAGTTTTCCAAAAAGCTTCTCCAAGCTTCCCATCCAGCTAGAGTCAGCCG
TGGACACAGCTAAGACTTCTGACGTCAACTCCTCAGTGGGTAAGAGCACGGCCACTCTACCTCTGTCCTT
CAAGGAAGCCACTCTGGCCAAGAGGTTTGCTCTGAAGACCAGAAGTCAGATCACTAAGCGGAAAAGGATG
TCCCTGGTCAAGGAGAAGAAAGCGGCCCAGACCCTCAGTGCGATCTTGCTTGCCTTCATCATCACTTGGA
CCCCATACAACATCATGGTTCTGGTGAACACCTTTTGTGACAGCTGCATACCCAAAACCTTTTGGAATCT
GGGCTACTGGCTGTGCTACATCAACAGCACCGTGAACCCCGTGTGCTATGCTCTGTGCAACAAAACATTC
AGAACCACTTTCAAGATGCTGCTGCTGTGCCAGTGTGACAAAAAAAAGAGGCGCAAGCAGCAGTACCAGC
AGAGACAGTCGGTCATTTTTCACAAGCGCGCACCCGAGCAGGCCTTGTAGGCGGCCGCACTCGAGATATC
TAGACCCAGCTTTCTTGTACAAAGTGGTGATTCGACCTGCAGGTCGAAGCGGAGTACTGTCCTCCGAGTT
TAAAAGCGGAGTACTGTCCTCCGAGGATATCAGCGGAGTACTGTCCTCCGAGTCGCGAAGCGGAGTACTG
TCCTCCGAGATCGATGTCGACCCCGCCCAGCGTCTTGTCATTGGCGAATTCGAACACGCAGATGCAGTCG
GGGCGGCGCGGTCCGAGGTCCACTTCGCATATTAAGGTGACGCGTGTGGCCTCGAATCGCCTGGAGACGC
CATCCACGCTGTTTTGACCTCCATAGAAGACACCGGGACCGATCCAGCCTCCGCGGCCGGGAACGGTGCA
TTGGAACGCGGATTCCCCGTGTTAATTAACAGGTAAGTGTCTTCCTCCTGTTTCCTTCCCCTGCTATTCT
GCTCAACCTTCCTATCAGAAACTGCAGTATCTGTATTTTTGCTAGCAGTAATACTAACGGTTCTTTTTTT
CTCTTCACAGGCCACCAAGCTACCGGTCCACCATGGACTCCCAGCAGCCAGATCTGAAGCTACTGTCTTC
TATCGAACAAGCATGCGATATTTGCCGACTTAAAAAGCTCAAGTGCTCCAAAGAAAAACCGAAGTGCGCC
AAGTGTCTGAAGAACAACTGGGAGTGTCGCTACTCTCCCAAAACCAAAAGGTCTCCGCTGACTAGGGCAC
ATCTGACAGAAGTGGAATCAAGGCTAGAAAGACTGGAACAGCTATTTCTACTGATTTTTCCTCGAGAAGA
CCTTGACATGATTTTGAAAATGGATTCTTTACAGGATATAAAAGCATTGTTAGAATTCCCGGGTGTCGAC
CAGAAAAAGTTCAATAAAGTCAGAGTTGTGAGAGCACTGGATGCTGTTGCTCTCCCACAGCCAGTGGGCG
TTCCAAATGAAAGCCAAGCCCTAAGCCAGAGATTCACTTTTTCACCAGGTCAAGACATACAGTTGATTCC
ACCACTGATCAACCTGTTAATGAGCATTGAACCAGATGTGATCTATGCAGGACATGACAACACAAAACCT
GACACCTCCAGTTCTTTGCTGACAAGTCTTAATCAACTAGGCGAGAGGCAACTTCTTTCAGTAGTCAAGT
GGTCTAAATCATTGCCAGGTTTTCGAAACTTACATATTGATGACCAGATAACTCTCATTCAGTATTCTTG
GATGAGCTTAATGGTGTTTGGTCTAGGATGGAGATCCTACAAACACGTCAGTGGGCAGATGCTGTATTTT
GCACCTGATCTAATACTAAATGAACAGCGGATGAAAGAATCATCATTCTATTCATTATGCCTTACCATGT
GGCAGATCCCACAGGAGTTTGTCAAGCTTCAAGTTAGCCAAGAAGAGTTCCTCTGTATGAAAGTATTGTT
ACTTCTTAATACAATTCCTTTGGAAGGGCTACGAAGTCAAACCCAGTTTGAGGAGATGAGGTCAAGCTAC
ATTAGAGAGCTCATCAAGGCAATTGGTTTGAGGCAAAAAGGAGTTGTGTCGAGCTCACAGCGTTTCTATC
AACTTACAAAACTTCTTGATAACTTGCATGATCTTGTCAAACAACTTCATCTGTACTGCTTGAATACATT
TATCCAGTCCCGGGCACTGAGTGTTGAATTTCCAGAAATGATGTCTGAAGTTATTGCTGGGTCGACGCCC
ATGGAATTCCAGTACCTGCCAGATACAGACGATCGTCACCGGATTGAGGAGAAACGTAAAAGGACATATG
AGACCTTCAAGAGCATCATGAAGAAGAGTCCTTTCAGCGGACCCACCGACCCCCGGCCTCCACCTCGACG
CATTGCTGTGCCTTCCCGCAGCTCAGCTTCTGTCCCCAAGCCAGCACCCCAGCCCTATCCCTTTACGTCA
TCCCTGAGCACCATCAACTATGATGAGTTTCCCACCATGGTGTTTCCTTCTGGGCAGATCAGCCAGGCCT
CGGCCTTGGCCCCGGCCCCTCCCCAAGTCCTGCCCCAGGCTCCAGCCCCTGCCCCTGCTCCAGCCATGGT
ATCAGCTCTGGCCCAGGCCCCAGCCCCTGTCCCAGTCCTAGCCCCAGGCCCTCCTCAGGCTGTGGCCCCA
CCTGCCCCCAAGCCCACCCAGGCTGGGGAAGGAACGCTGTCAGAGGCCCTGCTGCAGCTGCAGTTTGATG
ATGAAGACCTGGGGGCCTTGCTTGGCAACAGCACAGACCCAGCTGTGTTCACAGACCTGGCATCCGTCGA
CAACTCCGAGTTTCAGCAGCTGCTGAACCAGGGCATACCTGTGGCCCCCCACACAACTGAGCCCATGCTG
ATGGAGTACCCTGAGGCTATAACTCGCCTAGTGACAGGGGCCCAGAGGCCCCCCGACCCAGCTCCTGCTC
CACTGGGGGCCCCGGGGCTCCCCAATGGCCTCCTTTCAGGAGATGAAGACTTCTCCTCCATTGCGGACAT
GGACTTCTCAGCCCTGCTGAGTCAGATCAGCTCCTAAGGATCCCCCGGGCTGCAGGAATTCCACGGGGTT
GGGGTTGCGCCTTTTCCAAGGCAGCCCTGGGTTTGCGCAGGGACGCGGCTGCTCTGGGCGTGGTTCCGGG
AAACGCAGCGGCGCCGACCCTGGGTCTCGCACATTCTTCACGTCCGTTCGCAGCGTCACCCGGATCTTCG
CCGCTACCCTTGTGGGCCCCCCGGCGACGCTTCCTGCTCCGCCCCTAAGTCGGGAAGGTTCCTTGCGGTT
CGCGGCGTGCCGGACGTGACAAACGGAAGCCGCACGTCTCACTAGTACCCTCGCAGACGGACAGCGCCAG
GGAGCAATGGCAGCGCGCCGACCGCGATGGGCTGTGGCCAATAGCGGCTGCTCAGCAGGGCGCGCCGAGA
GCAGCGGCCGGGAAGGGGCGGTGCGGGAGGCGGGGTGTGGGGCGGTAGTGTGGGCCCTGTTCCTGCCCGC
GCGGTGTTCCGCATTCTGCAAGCCTCCGGAGCGCACGTCGGCAGTCGGCTCCCTCGTTGACCGAATCACC
GACCTCTCTCCCCAGGGGGATGGACCGGTGCCGTGAGCAAGGGCGAGGAGGATAACATGGCCATCATCAA
GGAGTTCATGCGCTTCAAGGTGCACATGGAGGGCTCCGTGAACGGCCACGAGTTCGAGATCGAGGGCGAG
GGCGAGGGCCGCCCCTACGAGGGCACCCAGACCGCCAAGCTGAAGGTGACCAAGGGTGGCCCCCTGCCCT
TCGCCTGGGACATCCTGTCCCCTCAGTTCATGTACGGCTCCAAGGCCTACGTGAAGCACCCCGCCGACAT
CCCCGACTACTTGAAGCTGTCCTTCCCCGAGGGCTTCAAGTGGGAGCGCGTGATGAACTTCGAGGACGGC
GGCGTGGTGACCGTGACCCAGGACTCCTCCCTGCAGGACGGCGAGTTCATCTACAAGGTGAAGCTGCGCG
GCACCAACTTCCCCTCCGACGGCCCCGTAATGCAGAAGAAGACCATGGGCTGGGAGGCCTCCTCCGAGCG
GATGTACCCCGAGGACGGCGCCCTGAAGGGCGAGATCAAGCAGAGGCTGAAGCTGAAGGACGGCGGCCAC
TACGACGCTGAGGTCAAGACCACCTACAAGGCCAAGAAGCCCGTGCAGCTGCCCGGCGCCTACAACGTCA
ACATCAAGTTGGACATCACCTCCCACAACGAGGACTACACCATCGTGGAACAGTACGAACGCGCCGAGGG
CCGCCACTCCACCGGCGGCATGGACGAGCTGTACAAGTAATAGGAATTCGATATCAAGCTTATCGATACC
GTCGACCTCGAGGGGGGGCCCGGTACGGTCGACAATCAACCTCTGGATTACAAAATTTGTGAAAGATTGA
CTGGTATTCTTAACTATGTTGCTCCTTTTACGCTATGTGGATACGCTGCTTTAATGCCTTTGTATCATGC
TATTGCTTCCCGTATGGCTTTCATTTTCTCCTCCTTGTATAAATCCTGGTTGCTGTCTCTTTATGAGGAG
TTGTGGCCCGTTGTCAGGCAACGTGGCGTGGTGTGCACTGTGTTTGCTGACGCAACCCCCACTGGTTGGG
GCATTGCCACCACCTGTCAGCTCCTTTCCGGGACTTTCGCTTTCCCCCTCCCTATTGCCACGGCGGAACT
CATCGCCGCCTGCCTTGCCCGCTGCTGGACAGGGGCTCGGCTGTTGGGCACTGACAATTCCGTGGTGTTG
TCGGGGAAGCTGACGTCCTTTCCATGGCTGCTCGCCTGTGTTGCCACCTGGATTCTGCGCGGGACGTCCT
TCTGCTACGTCCCTTCGGCCCTCAATCCAGCGGACCTTCCTTCCCGCGGCCTGCTGCCGGCTCTGCGGCC
TCTTCCGCGTCTTCGCCTTCGCCCTCAGACGAGTCGGATCTCCCTTTGGGCCGCCTCCCCGCCTGGAATT
CGAGCTCGGTACCTTTAAGACCAATGACTTACAAGGCAGCTGTAGATCTTAGCCACTTTTTAAAAGAAAA
GGGGGGACTGGAAGGGCTAATTCACTCCCAACGAAGACAAGATGGGATCAATTCACCATGGGAATAACTT
CGTATAGCATACATTATACGAAGTTATGCTGCTTTTTGCTTGTACTGGGTCTCTCTGGTTAGACCAGATC
TGAGCCTGGGAGCTCTCTGGCTAACTAGGGAACCCACTGCTTAAGCCTCAATAAAGCTTGCCTTGAGTGC
TTCAAGTAGTGTGTGCCCGTCTGTTGTGTGACTCTGGTAACTAGAGATCCCTCAGACCCTTTTAGTCAGT
GTGGAAAATCTCTAGCAGCATCTAGTTGAATCGCCAGTGTGTCGAGCTAGCAGATCTTTTTCCCTCTGCC
AAAAATTATGGGGACATCATGAAGCCCCTTGAGCATCTGACTTCTGGCTAATAAAGGAAATTTATTTTCA
TTGCAATAGTGTGTTGGAATTTTTTGTGTCTCTCACTCGGAAGGACATATGGGAGGGCAAATCATTTAAA
ACATCAGAATGAGTATTTGGTTTAGAGTTTGGCAACATATGCCCATATGCTGGCTGCCATGAACAAAGGT
TGGCTATAAAGAGGTCATCAGTATATGAAACAGCCCCCTGCTGTCCATTCCTTATTCCATAGAAAAGCCT
TGACTTGAGGTTAGATTTTTTTTATATTTTGTTTTGTGTTATTTTTTTCTTTAACATCCCTAAAATTTTC
CTTACATGTTTTACTAGCCAGATTTTTCCTCCTCTCCTGACTACTCCCAGTCATAGCTGTCCCTCTTCTC
TTATGGAGATCCCTCGACCTGCAGCCCAAGCTTGGCGTAATCATGGTCATAGCTGTTTCCTGTGTGAAAT
TGTTATCCGCTCACAATTCCACACAACATACGAGCCGGAAGCATAAAGTGTAAAGCCTGGGGTGCCTAAT
GAGTGAGCTAACTCACATTAATTGCGTTGCGCTCACTGCCCGCTTTCCAGTCGGGAAACCTGTCGTGCCA
GCGGATCCGCATCTCAATTAGTCAGCAACCATAGTCCCGCCCCTAACTCCGCCCATCCCGCCCCTAACTC
CGCCCAGTTCCGCCCATTCTCCGCCCCATGGCTGACTAATTTTTTTTATTTATGCAGAGGCCGAGGCCGC
CTCGGCCTCTGAGCTATTCCAGAAGTAGTGAGGAGGCTTTTTTGGAGGCCTAGGCTTTTGCAAAAAGCTA
ACTTGTTTATTGCAGCTTATAATGGTTACAAATAAAGCAATAGCATCACAAATTTCACAAATAAAGCATT
TTTTTCACTGCATTCTAGTTGTGGTTTGTCCAAACTCATCAATGTATCTTATCATGTCTGGATCCGCTGC
ATTAATGAATCGGCCAACGCGCGGGGAGAGGCGGTTTGCGTATTGGGCGCTCTTCCGCTTCCTCGCTCAC
TGACTCGCTGCGCTCGGTCGTTCGGCTGCGGCGAGCGGTATCAGCTCACTCAAAGGCGGTAATACGGTTA
TCCACAGAATCAGGGGATAACGCAGGAAAGAACATGTGAGCAAAAGGCCAGCAAAAGGCCAGGAACCGTA
AAAAGGCCGCGTTGCTGGCGTTTTTCCATAGGCTCCGCCCCCCTGACGAGCATCACAAAAATCGACGCTC
AAGTCAGAGGTGGCGAAACCCGACAGGACTATAAAGATACCAGGCGTTTCCCCCTGGAAGCTCCCTCGTG
CGCTCTCCTGTTCCGACCCTGCCGCTTACCGGATACCTGTCCGCCTTTCTCCCTTCGGGAAGCGTGGCGC
TTTCTCATAGCTCACGCTGTAGGTATCTCAGTTCGGTGTAGGTCGTTCGCTCCAAGCTGGGCTGTGTGCA
CGAACCCCCCGTTCAGCCCGACCGCTGCGCCTTATCCGGTAACTATCGTCTTGAGTCCAACCCGGTAAGA
CACGACTTATCGCCACTGGCAGCAGCCACTGGTAACAGGATTAGCAGAGCGAGGTATGTAGGCGGTGCTA
CAGAGTTCTTGAAGTGGTGGCCTAACTACGGCTACACTAGAAGAACAGTATTTGGTATCTGCGCTCTGCT
GAAGCCAGTTACCTTCGGAAAAAGAGTTGGTAGCTCTTGATCCGGCAAACAAACCACCGCTGGTAGCGGT
GGTTTTTTTGTTTGCAAGCAGCAGATTACGCGCAGAAAAAAAGGATCTCAAGAAGATCCTTTGATCTTTT
CTACGGGGTCTGACGCTCAGTGGAACGAAAACTCACGTTAAGGGATTTTGGTCATGAGATTATCAAAAAG
GATCTTCACCTAGATCCTTTTAAATTAAAAATGAAGTTTTAAATCAATCTAAAGTATATATGAGTAAACT
TGGTCTGACAGTTACCAATGCTTAATCAGTGAGGCACCTATCTCAGCGATCTGTCTATTTCGTTCATCCA
TAGTTGCCTGACTCCCCGTCGTGTAGATAACTACGATACGGGAGGGCTTACCATCTGGCCCCAGTGCTGC
AATGATACCGCGAGACCCACGCTCACCGGCTCCAGATTTATCAGCAATAAACCAGCCAGCCGGAAGGGCC
GAGCGCAGAAGTGGTCCTGCAACTTTATCCGCCTCCATCCAGTCTATTAATTGTTGCCGGGAAGCTAGAG
TAAGTAGTTCGCCAGTTAATAGTTTGCGCAACGTTGTTGCCATTGCTACAGGCATCGTGGTGTCACGCTC
GTCGTTTGGTATGGCTTCATTCAGCTCCGGTTCCCAACGATCAAGGCGAGTTACATGATCCCCCATGTTG
TGCAAAAAAGCGGTTAGCTCCTTCGGTCCTCCGATCGTTGTCAGAAGTAAGTTGGCCGCAGTGTTATCAC
TCATGGTTATGGCAGCACTGCATAATTCTCTTACTGTCATGCCATCCGTAAGATGCTTTTCTGTGACTGG
TGAGTACTCAACCAAGTCATTCTGAGAATAGTGTATGCGGCGACCGAGTTGCTCTTGCCCGGCGTCAATA
CGGGATAATACCGCGCCACATAGCAGAACTTTAAAAGTGCTCATCATTGGAAAACGTTCTTCGGGGCGAA
AACTCTCAAGGATCTTACCGCTGTTGAGATCCAGTTCGATGTAACCCACTCGTGCACCCAACTGATCTTC
AGCATCTTTTACTTTCACCAGCGTTTCTGGGTGAGCAAAAACAGGAAGGCAAAATGCCGCAAAAAAGGGA
ATAAGGGCGACACGGAAATGTTGAATACTCATACTCTTCCTTTTTCAATATTATTGAAGCATTTATCAGG
GTTATTGTCTCATGAGCGGATACATATTTGAATGTATTTAGAAAAATAAACAAATAGGGGTTCCGCGCAC
ATTTCCCCGAAAAGTGCCACCTGGGTCGACATTGATTATTGACTAGTTATTAATAGTAATCAATTACGGG
GTCATTAGTTCATAGCCCATATATGGAGTTCCGCGTTACATAACTTACGGTAAATGGCCCGCCTGGCTGA
CCGCCCAACGACCCCCGCCCATTGACGTCAATAATGACGTATGTTCCCATAGTAACGCCAATAGGGACTT
TCCATTGACGTCAATGGGTGGAGTATTTACGGTAAACTGCCCACTTGGCAGTACATCAAGTGTATCATAT
GCCAAGTACGCCCCCTATTGACGTCAATGACGGTAAATGGCCCGCCTGGCATTATGCCCAGTACATGACC
TTATGGGACTTTCCTACTTGGCAGTACATCTACGTATTAGTCATCGCTATTACCATGGGAGGCGTGGCCT
GGGCGGGACTGGGGAGTGGCGAGCCCTCAGATCCTGCATATAAGCAGCTGCTTTTTGCCTGTACTGGGTC
TCTCTGGTTAGACCAGATCTGAGCCTGGGAGCTCTCTGGCTAACTAGGGAACCCACTGCTTAAGCCTCAA
TAAAGCTTGCCTTGAGTGCTTCAAGTAGTGTGTGCCCGTCTGTTGTGTGACTCTGGTAACTAGAGATCCC
TCAGACCCTTTTAGTCAGTGTGGAAAATCTCTAGCAGTGGCGCCCGAACAGGGACTTGAAAGCGAAAGGG
AAACCAGAGGAGCTCTCTCGACGCAGGACTCGGCTTGCTGAAGCGCGCACGGCAAGAGGCGAGGGGCGGC
GACTGGTGAGTACGCCAAAAATTTTGACTAGCGGAGGCTAGAAGGAGAGAGATGGGTGCGAGAGCGTCAG
TATTAAGCGGGGGAGAATTAGATCGCGATGGGAAAAAATTCGGTTAAGGCCAGGGGGAAAGAAAAAATAT
AAATTAAAACATATAGTATGGGCAAGCAGGGAGCTAGAACGATTCGCAGTTAATACTGGCCTGTTAGAAA
CATCAGAAGGCTGTAGACAAATACTGGGACAGCTACAACCATCCCTTCAGACAGGATCAGAAGAACTTAG
ATCATTATATAATACAGTAGCAACCCTCTATTGTGTGCATCAAAGGATAGAGATAAAAGACACCAAGGAA
GCTTTAGACAAGATAGAGGAAGAGCAAAACAAAAGTAAGAAAAAAGCACAGCAAGCAGCAGGATCTTCAG
ACCTGGAAATTCCCTACAATCCCCAAAGTCAAGGAGTAGTAGAATCTATGAATAAAGAATTAAAGAAAAT
TATAGGACAGGTAAGAGATCAGGCTGAACATCTTAAGACAGCAGTACAAATGGCAGTATTCATCCACAAT
TTTAAAAGAAAAGGGGGGATTGGGGGGTACAGTGCAGGGGAAAGAATAGTAGACATAATAGCAACAGACA
TACAAACTAAAGAATTACAAAAACAAATTACAAAAATTCAAAATTTTCGGGTTTATTACAGGGACAGCAG
AAATCCACTTTGGAAAGGACCAGCAAAGCTCCTCTGGAAAGGTGAAGGGGCAGTAGTAATACAAGATAAT
AGTGACATAAAAGTAGTGCCAAGAAGAAAAGCAAAGATCATTAGGGATTATGGAAAACAGATGGCAGGTG
ATGATTGTGTGGCAAGTAGACAGGATGAGGATTAGAACATGGAAAAGTTTAGTAAAACACCATAAGGAGG
AGATATGAGGGACAATTGGAGAAGTGAATTATATAAATATAAAGTAGTAAAAATTGAACCATTAGGAGTA
GCACCCACCAAGGCAAAGAGAAGAGTGGTGCAGAGAGAAAAAAGAGCAGTGGGAATAGGAGCTTTGTTCC
TTGGGTTCTTGGGAGCAGCAGGAAGCACTATGGGCGCAGCGTCAATGACGCTGACGGTACAGGCCAGACA
ATTATTGTCTGGTATAGTGCAGCAGCAGAACAATTTGCTGAGGGCTATTGAGGCGCAACAGCATCTGTTG
CAACTCACAGTCTGGGGCATCAAGCAGCTCCAGGCAAGAATCCTGGCTGTGGAAAGATACCTAAAGGATC
AACAGCTCCTGGGGATTTGGGGTTGCTCTGGAAAACTCATTTGCACCACTGCTGTGCCTTGGAATGCTAG
TTGGAGTAATAAATCTCTGGAACAGATTTGGAATCACACGACCTGGATGGAGTGGGACAGAGAAATTAAC
AATTACACAAGCTTAATACACTCCTTAATTGAAGAATCGCAAAACCAGCAAGAAAAGAATGAACAAGAAT
TATTGGAATTAGATAAATGGGCAAGTTTGTGGAATTGGTTTAACATAACAAATTGGCTGTGGTATATAAA
ATTATTCATAATGATAGTAGGAGGCTTGGTAGGTTTAAGAATAGTTTTTGCTGTACTTTCTATAGTGAAT
AGAGTTAGGCAGGGATATTCACCATTATCGTTTCAGACCCACCTCCCAACCCCGAGGGGACCCCTTACGC
GGGTCGAAGCGGAGTACTGTCCTCCGAGTGGAGTACTGTCCTCCGAGCGGAGTACTGTCCTCCGAGTCGA
GGGTCGAAGCGGAGTACTGTCCTCCGAGTGGAGTACTGTCCTCCGAGCGGAGTACTGTCCTCCGAGTCGA
CTCTAGAGGGTATATAATGGATCTCGAGATATCGGAGCTCGTTTAGTGAACCGTCAGATCGCCTGGAGAC
GCCATCCACGCTGTTTTGACCTCCATAGAAGACACCGGGACCGATCCAGCCTCCGCGGCCGGGAACGGTG
CATTGGAACGCGCATTCCCCGTGTTAATTAACAGGTAAGTGTCTTCCTCCTGTTTCCTTCCCCTGCTATT
CTGCTCAACCTTCCTATCAGAAACTGCAGTATCTGTATTTTTGCTAGCAGTAATACTAACGGTTCTTTTT
TTCTCTTCACAGGCCACCACTAGAGTCGAATCACAAGTTTGTACAAAAAAGCAGGCTGGCGCCGGAACCA
ATTCAGTCGACTGGATCCACCATG
